>Addgene plasmid #111802 | pUAST-HA-dAtg13 | addgene full sequence | sequence record 212762 | Addgene NGS Result
TAATTACATTAGCTTTTTGAGGGGGCAATAAACAGTAAACACGATGGTAATAATGGTAAAAAAAAAAAAC
AAGCAGTTATTTCGGATATATGTCGGCTACTCCTTGCGTCGGGCCCGAAGTCTTAGAGCCAGATATGCGA
GCACCCGGAAGCTCACGATGAGAATGGCCAGACCATGATGAAATAACATAAGGTGGTCCCGTCGGCAAGA
GACATCCACTTAACGTATGCTTGCAATAAGTGCGAGTGAAAGGAATAGTATTCTGAGTGTCGTATTGAGT
CTGAGTGAGACAGCGATATGATTGTTGATTAACCCTTAGCATGTCCGTGGGGTTTGAATTAACTCATAAT
ATTAATTAGACGAAATTATTTTTAAAGTTTTATTTTTAATAATTTGCGAGTACGCAAAGCTTGGCTGCAT
CCAACGCGTTGGGAGCTCTCCGGATCCAAGCTTGCATGCCTGCAGGTCGGAGTACTGTCCTCCGAGCGGA
GTACTGTCCTCCGAGCGGAGTACTGTCCTCCGAGCGGAGTACTGTCCTCCGAGCGGAGTACTGTCCTCCG
AGCGGAGACTCTAGCGAGCGCCGGAGTATAAATAGAGGCGCTTCGTCTACGGAGCGACAATTCAATTCAA
ACAAGCAAAGTGAACACGTCGCTAAGCGAAAGCTAAGCAAATAAACAAGCGCAGCTGAACAAGCTAAACA
ATCTGCAGTAAAGTGCAAGTTAAAGTGAATCAATTAAAAGTAACCAGCAACCAAGTAAATCAACTGCAAC
TACTGAAATCTGCCAAGAAGTAATTATTGAATACAAGAAGAGAACTCTGAATAGGGAATTGGGAATTGCC
ACCATGTACCCATACGATGTTCCAGATTACGCTGAATTC
[1569 nt withheld, positions 880-2448]
TGACTCGAGGGTACCTCTAGAGGATCTTTGTGAAGGAACCTTACTTCTGTGGTGTGACATAATTGGACAA
ACTACCTACAGAGATTTAAAGCTCTAAGGTAAATATAAAATTTTTAAGTGTATAATGTGTTAAACTACTG
ATTCTAATTGTTTGTGTATTTTAGATTCCAACCTATGGAACTGATGAATGGGAGCAGTGGTGGAATGCCT
TTAATGAGGAAAACCTGTTTTGCTCAGAAGAAATGCCATCTAGTGATGATGAGGCTACTGCTGACTCTCA
ACATTCTACTCCTCCAAAAAAGAAGAGAAAGGTAGAAGACCCCAAGGACTTTCCTTCAGAATTGCTAAGT
TTTTTGAGTCATGCTGTGTTTAGTAATAGAACTCTTGCTTGCTTTGCTATTTACACCACAAAGGAAAAAG
CTGCACTGCTATACAAGAAAATTATGGAAAAATATTTGATGTATAGTGCCTTGACTAGAGATCATAATCA
GCCATACCACATTTGTAGAGGTTTTACTTGCTTTAAAAAACCTCCCACACCTCCCCCTGAACCTGAAACA
TAAAATGAATGCAATTGTTGTTGTTAACTTGTTTATTGCAGCTTATAATGGTTACAAATAAAGCAATAGC
ATCACAAATTTCACAAATAAAGCATTTTTTTCACTGCATTCTAGTTGTGGTTTGTCCAAACTCATCAATG
TATCTTATCATGTCTGGATCCACTAGAAGGCCTAATTCTAGTATGTATGTAAGTTAATAAAACCCATTTT
TGCGGAAAGTAGATAAAAAAAACATTTTTTTTTTTTACTGCACTGGATATCATTGAACTTATCTGATCAG
TTTTAAATTTACTTCGATCCAAGGGTATTTGATGTACCAGGTTCTTTCGATTACCTCTCACTCAAAATGA
CATTCCACTCAAAGTCAGCGCTGTTTGCCTCCTTCTCTGTCCACAGAAATATCGCCGTCTCTTTCGCCGC
TGCGTCCGCTATCTCTTTCGCCACCGTTTGTAGCGTTACGTAGCGTCAATGTCCGCCTTCAGTTGCATTT
TGTCAGCGGTTTCGTGACGAAGCTCCAAGCGGTTTACGCCATCAATTAAACACAAAGTGCTGTGCCAAAA
CTCCTCTCGCTTCTTATTTTTGTTTGTTTTTTGAGTGATTGGGGTGGTGATTGGTTTTGGGTGGGTAAGC
AGGGGAAAGTGTGAAAAATCCCGGCAATGGGCCAAGAGGATCAGGAGCTATTAATTCGCGGAGGCAGCAA
ACACCCATCTGCCGAGCATCTGAACAATGTGAGTAGTACATGTGCATACATCTTAAGTTCACTTGATCTA
TAGGAACTGCGATTGCAACATCAAATTGTCTGCGGCGTGAGAACTGCGACCCACAAAAATCCCAAACCGC
AATTGCACAAACAAATAGTGACACGAAACAGATTATTCTGGTAGCTGTTCTCGCTATATAAGACAATTTT
TGAGATCATATCATGATCAAGACATCTAAAGGCATTCATTTTCGACTATATTCTTTTTTACAAAAAATAT
AACAACCAGATATTTTAAGCTGATCCTAGATGCACAAAAAATAAATAAAAGTATAAACCTACTTCGTAGG
ATACTTCGGGGTACTTTTTGTTCGGGGTTAGATGAGCATAACGCTTGTAGTTGATATTTGAGATCCCCTA
TCATTGCAGGGTGACAGCGGAGCGGCTTCGCAGAGCTGCATTAACCAGGGCTTCGGGCAGGCCAAAAACT
ACGGCACGCTCCGGCCACCCAGTCCGCCGGAGGACTCCGGTTCAGGGAGCGGCCAACTAGCCGAGAACCT
CACCTATGCCTGGCACAATATGGACATCTTTGGGGCGGTCAATCAGCCGGGCTCCGGATGGCGGCAGCTG
GTCAACCGGACACGCGGACTATTCTGCAACGAGCGACACATACCGGCGCCCAGGAAACATTTGCTCAAGA
ACGGTGAGTTTCTATTCGCAGTCGGCTGATCTGTGTGAAATCTTAATAAAGGGTCCAATTACCAATTTGA
AACTCAGTTTGCGGCGTGGCCTATCCGGGCGAACTTTTGGCCGTGATGGGCAGTTCCGGTGCCGGAAAGA
CGACCCTGCTGAATGCCCTTGCCTTTCGATCGCCGCAGGGCATCCAAGTATCGCCATCCGGGATGCGACT
GCTCAATGGCCAACCTGTGGACGCCAAGGAGATGCAGGCCAGGTGCGCCTATGTCCAGCAGGATGACCTC
TTTATCGGCTCCCTAACGGCCAGGGAACACCTGATTTTCCAAGCCATGGTGCGGATGCCACGACATCTGA
CCTATCGGCAGCGAGTGGCCCGCGTGGATCAGGTGATCCAGGAGCTTTCGCTCAGCAAATGTCAGCACAC
GATCATCGGTGTGCCCGGCAGGGTGAAAGGTCTGTCCGGCGGAGAAAGGAAGCGTCTGGCATTCGCCTCC
GAGGCTCTAACCGATCCGCCGCTTCTGATCTGCGATGAGCCCACCTCCGGACTGGACTCCTTTACCGCCC
ACAGCGTCGTCCAGGTGCTGAAGAAGCTGTCGCAGAAGGGCAAGACCGTCATCCTGACCATTCATCAGCC
GTCTTCCGAGCTGTTTGAGCTCTTTGACAAGATCCTTCTGATGGCCGAGGGCAGGGTAGCTTTCTTGGGC
ACTCCCAGCGAAGCCGTCGACTTCTTTTCCTAGTGAGTTCGATGTGTTTATTAAGGGTATCTAGTATTAC
ATAACATCTCAACTCCTATCCAGCGTGGGTGCCCAGTGTCCTACCAACTACAATCCGGCGGACTTTTACG
TACAGGTGTTGGCCGTTGTGCCCGGACGGGAGATCGAGTCCCGTGATCGGATCGCCAAGATATGCGACAA
TTTTGCCATTAGCAAAGTAGCCCGGGATATGGAGCAGTTGTTGGCCACCAAAAATCTGGAGAAGCCACTG
GAGCAGCCGGAGAATGGGTACACCTACAAGGCCACCTGGTTCATGCAGTTCCGGGCGGTCCTGTGGCGAT
CCTGGCTGTCGGTGCTCAAGGAACCACTCCTCGTAAAAGTGCGACTTATTCAGACAACGGTGAGTGGTTC
CAGTGGAAACAAATGATATAACGCTTACAATTCTTGGAAACAAATTCGCTAGATTTTAGATAGAATTGCC
TGATTCCACACCCTTCTTAGTTTTTTTCAATGAGATGTATAGTTTATAGTTTTGCAGAAGATAAATAAAT
TTCATTTAACTCGCGAATATTAATGAGATGCGAGTAACATTTTAATTTGCAGATGGTTGCCATCTTGATT
GGCCTCATCTTTTTGGGCCAACAACTCACGCAAGTGGGTGTGATGAATATCAACGGAGCCATCTTCCTCT
TCCTGACCAACATGACCTTTCAAAACGTCTTTGCCACGATAAATGTAAGTCATGTTTAGAATACATTTGC
ATTTCAATAATTTACTAACTTTCTAATGAATCGATTCGATTTAGGTGTTCACCTCAGAGCTGCCAGTTTT
TATGAGGGAGGCCCGAAGTCGACTTTATCGCTGTGACACATACTTTCTGGGCAAAACGATTGCCGAATTG
CCGCTTTTTCTCACAGTGCCACTGGTCTTCACGGCGATTGCCTATCCGATGATCGGACTGCGGGCCGGAG
TGCTGCACTTCTTCAACTGCCTGGCGCTGGTCACTCTGGTGGCCAATGTGTCAACGTCCTTCGGATATCT
AATATCCTGCGCCAGCTCCTCGACCTCGATGGCGCTGTCTGTGGGTCCGCCGGTTATCATACCATTCCTG
CTCTTTGGCGGCTTCTTCTTGAACTCGGGCTCGGTGCCAGTATACCTCAAATGGTTGTCGTACCTCTCAT
GGTTCCGTTACGCCAACGAGGGTCTGCTGATTAACCAATGGGCGGACGTGGAGCCGGGCGAAATTAGCTG
CACATCGTCGAACACCACGTGCCCCAGTTCGGGCAAGGTCATCCTGGAGACGCTTAACTTCTCCGCCGCC
GATCTGCCGCTGGACTACGTGGGTCTGGCCATTCTCATCGTGAGCTTCCGGGTGCTCGCATATCTGGCTC
TAAGACTTCGGGCCCGACGCAAGGAGTAGCCGACATATATCCGAAATAACTGCTTGTTTTTTTTTTTTAC
CATTATTACCATCGTGTTTACTGTTTATTGCCCCCTCAAAAAGCTAATGTAATTATATTTGTGCCAATAA
AAACAAGATATGACCTATAGAATACAAGTATTTCCCCTTCGAACATCCCCACAAGTAGACTTTGGATTTG
TCTTCTAACCAAAAGACTTACACACCTGCATACCTTACATCAAAAACTCGTTTATCGCTACATAAAACAC
CGGGATATATTTTTTATATACATACTTTTCAAATCGCGCGCCCTCTTCATAATTCACCTCCACCACACCA
CGTTTCGTAGTTGCTCTTTCGCTGTCTCCCACCCGCTCTCCGCAACACATTCACCTTTTGTTCGACGACC
TTGGAGCGACTGTCGTTAGTTCCGCGCGATTCGGTTCGCTCAAATGGTTCCGAGTGGTTCATTTCGTCTC
AATAGAAATTAGTAATAAATATTTGTATGTACAATTTATTTGCTCCAATATATTTGTATATATTTCCCTC
ACAGCTATATTTATTCTAATTTAATATTATGACTTTTTAAGGTAATTTTTTGTGACCTGTTCGGAGTGAT
TAGCGTTACAATTTGAACTGAAAGTGACATCCAGTGTTTGTTCCTTGTGTAGATGCATCTCAAAAAAATG
GTGGGCATAATAGTGTTGTTTATATATATCAAAAATAACAACTATAATAATAAGAATACATTTAATTTAG
AAAATGCTTGGATTTCACTGGAACTAGAATTAATTCGGCTGCTGCTCTAAACGACGCATTTCGTACTCCA
AAGTACGAATTTTTTCCCTCAAGCTCTTATTTTCATTAAACAATGAACAGGACCTAACGCACAGTCACGT
TATTGTTTACATAAATGATTTTTTTTACTATTCAAACTTACTCTGTTTGTGTACTCCCACTGGTATAGCC
TTCTTTTATCTTTTCTGGTTCAGGCTCTATCACTTTACTAGGTACGGCATCTGCGTTGAGTCGCCTCCTT
TTAAATGTCTGACCTTTTGCAGGTGCAGCCTTCCACTGCGAATCATTAAAGTGGGTATCACAAATTTGGG
AGTTTTCACCAAGGCTGCACCCAAGGCTCTGCTCCCACAATTTTCTCTTAATAGCACACTTCGGCACGTG
AATTAATTTTACTCCAGTCACAGCTTTGCAGCAAAATTTGCAATATTTCATTTTTTTTTATTCCACGTAA
GGGTTAATGTTTTCAAAAAAAAATTCGTCCGCACACAACCTTTCCTCTCAACAAGCAAACGTGCACTGAA
TTTAAGTGTATACTTCGGTAAGCTTCGGCTATCGACGGGACCACCTTATGTTATTTCATCATGGGCCAGA
CCCACGTAGTCCAGCGGCAGATCGGCGGCGGAGAAGTTAAGCGTCTCCAGGATGACCTTGCCCGAACTGG
GGCACGTGGTGTTCGACGATGTGCAGCTAATTTCGCCCGGCTCCACGTCCGCCCATTGGTTAATCAGCAG
ACCCTCGTTGGCGTAACGGAACCATGAGAGGTACGACAACCATTTGAGGTATACTGGCACCGAGCCCGAG
TTCAAGAAGAAGGCGTTTTTCCATAGGCTCCGCCCCCCTGACGAGCATCACAAAAATCGACGCTCAAGTC
AGAGGTGGCGAAACCCGACAGGACTATAAAGATACCAGGCGTTTCCCCCTGGAAGCTCCCTCGTGCGCTC
TCCTGTTCCGACCCTGCCGCTTACCGGATACCTGTCCGCCTTTCTCCCTTCGGGAAGCGTGGCGCTTTCT
CATAGCTCACGCTGTAGGTATCTCAGTTCGGTGTAGGTCGTTCGCTCCAAGCTGGGCTGTGTGCACGAAC
CCCCCGTTCAGCCCGACCGCTGCGCCTTATCCGGTAACTATCGTCTTGAGTCCAACCCGGTAAGACACGA
CTTATCGCCACTGGCAGCAGCCACTGGTAACAGGATTAGCAGAGCGAGGTATGTAGGCGGTGCTACAGAG
TTCTTGAAGTGGTGGCCTAACTACGGCTACACTAGAAGAACAGTATTTGGTATCTGCGCTCTGCTGAAGC
CAGTTACCTTCGGAAAAAGAGTTGGTAGCTCTTGATCCGGCAAACAAACCACCGCTGGTAGCGGTGGTTT
TTTTGTTTGCAAGCAGCAGATTACGCGCAGAAAAAAAGGATCTCAAGAAGATCCTTTGATCTTTTCTACG
GGGTCTGACGCTCAGTGGAACGAAAACTCACGTTAAGGGATTTTGGTCATGAGATTATCAAAAAGGATCT
TCACCTAGATCCTTTTAAATTAAAAATGAAGTTTTAAATCAATCTAAAGTATATATGAGTAAACTTGGTC
TGACAGTTACCAATGCTTAATCAGTGAGGCACCTATCTCAGCGATCTGTCTATTTCGTTCATCCATAGTT
GCCTGACTCCCCGTCGTGTAGATAACTACGATACGGGAGGGCTTACCATCTGGCCCCAGTGCTGCAATGA
TACCGCGAGACCCACGCTCACCGGCTCCAGATTTATCAGCAATAAACCAGCCAGCCGGAAGGGCCGAGCG
CAGAAGTGGTCCTGCAACTTTATCCGCCTCCATCCAGTCTATTAATTGTTGCCGGGAAGCTAGAGTAAGT
AGTTCGCCAGTTAATAGTTTGCGCAACGTTGTTGCCATTGCTACAGGCATCGTGGTGTCACGCTCGTCGT
TTGGTATGGCTTCATTCAGCTCCGGTTCCCAACGATCAAGGCGAGTTACATGATCCCCCATGTTGTGCAA
AAAAGCGGTTAGCTCCTTCGGTCCTCCGATCGTTGTCAGAAGTAAGTTGGCCGCAGTGTTATCACTCATG
GTTATGGCAGCACTGCATAATTCTCTTACTGTCATGCCATCCGTAAGATGCTTTTCTGTGACTGGTGAGT
ACTCAACCAAGTCATTCTGAGAATAGTGTATGCGGCGACCGAGTTGCTCTTGCCCGGCGTCAATACGGGA
TAATACCGCGCCACATAGCAGAACTTTAAAAGTGCTCATCATTGGAAAACGTTCTTCGGGGCGAAAACTC
TCAAGGATCTTACCGCTGTTGAGATCCAGTTCGATGTAACCCACTCGTGCACCCAACTGATCTTCAGCAT
CTTTTACTTTCACCAGCGTTTCTGGGTGAGCAAAAACAGGAAGGCAAAATGCCGCAAAAAAGGGAATAAG
GGCGACACGGAAATGTTGAATACTCATACTCTTCCTTTTTCAATATTATTGAAGCATTTATCAGGGTTAT
TGTCTCATGAGCGGATACATATTTGAATGTATTTAGAAAAATAAACAAATAGGGGTTCCGCGCACATTTC
CCCGAAAAGTGCCACCTGACGTCTAAGAAACCATTATTATCATGACATTAACCTATAAAAATAGGCGTAT
CACGAGGCCCTTTCGTCTCGCGCGTTTCGGTGATGACGGTGAAAACCTCTGACACATGCAGCTCCCGGAG
ACGGTCACAGCTTGTCTGTAAGCGGATGCCGGGAGCAGACAAGCCCGTCAGGGCGCGTCAGCGGGTGTTG
GCGGGTGTCGGGGCTGGCTTAACTATGCGGCATCAGAGCAGATTGTACTGAGAGTGCACCATATGCGGTG
TGAAATACCGCACCGAATCGCGCGGAACTAACGACAGTCGCTCCAAGGTCGTCGAACAAAAGGTGAATGT
GTTGCGGAGAGCGGGTGGGAGACAGCGAAAGAGCAACTACGAAACGTGGTGTGGTGGAGGTGAATTATGA
AGAGGGCGCGCGATTTGAAAAGTATGTATATAAAAAATATATCCCGGTGTTTTATGTAGCGATAAACGAG
TTTTTGATGTAAGGTATGCAGGTGTGTAAGTCTTTTGGTTAGAAGACAAATCCAAAGTCTACTTGTGGGG
ATGTTCGAAGGGGAAATACTTGTATTCTATAGGTCATATCTTGTTTTTATTGGCACAAATA
Features (pLannotate 1.2.2; 21 found; start..end, strand, type, name):
    174..406     -  misc_feature   P element 3' end: P element 3' end
    448..469     -  misc_feature   MCS (fragment): pUC18/19 multiple cloning site
    468..562     +  protein_bind   5X UAS: five tandem copies of the "ScaI site" 17-mer CGGAGTACTGTCCTCCG, an upstream activating sequence (UAS) that efficiently binds yeast Gal4 (Webster et al., 1988; Pfeiffer et al., 2010) GAL4
    581..819     +  promoter       hsp70 promoter: Drosophila melanogaster hsp70Bb promoter
    847..873     +  CDS            3xHA (fragment): three tandem HA epitope tags
    880..2448    +  CDS            Atg13 (sequence withheld): ATG13_DROME - Experimental evidence at protein level: Swiss-Prot protein existence level 1. Autophagy factor required for autophagosome formation. Target of the TOR kinase signaling pathway that regulates autophagy through the control of the phosphorylation status of Atg13 and Atg1. The Atg1- Atg13 complex functions at multiple levels to mediate and adjust nutrient-dependent autophagic signaling. Involved in the autophagic degradation of dBruce which controls DNA fragmentation in nurse cells. From Drosophila melanogaster (Fruit fly).
   2471..2545    +  CDS            small t antigen (fragment): SV40 (simian virus 40) small t antigen
   2547..2612    +  intron         small t intron: SV40 (simian virus 40) small t antigen intron
   2742..2762    +  CDS            SV40 NLS: nuclear localization signal of SV40 (simian virus 40) large T antigen
   2769..2903    +  CDS            LT_POVHA (fragment): Protein inferred from homology: Swiss-Prot protein existence level 3. Isoform large T antigen is a key early protein essential for both driving viral replication and inducing cellular transformation. Plays a role in viral genome replication by driving entry of quiescent cells into the cell cycle and by autoregulating the synthesis of viral early mRNA. Displays highly oncogenic activities by corrupting the host cellular checkpoint mechanisms that guard cell division and the transcription, replication, and repair of DNA. Participates in the modulation of cellular gene expression preceeding viral
   2928..3011    +  CDS            large T antigen (fragment): large T antigen from SV40 (simian virus 40)
   3034..3168    +  polyA_signal   SV40 poly(A) signal: SV40 polyadenylation signal
   3186..7305    +  gene           mini-white: white; This modified version of the white gene lacks part of the first intron.
   7316..7901    -  misc_feature   P element 5' end: No description available
   7902..8130    -  CDS            mini-white (fragment): Drosophila white gene eye color pigment; white; This is a modified version of the white gene lacking part of the first intron.
   8136..8724    -  rep_origin     ori: high-copy-number ColE1/pMB1/pBR322/pUC origin of replication
   8895..9755    -  CDS            AmpR: β-lactamase; bla; confers resistance to ampicillin, carbenicillin, and related antibiotics
   9756..9860    -  promoter       AmpR promoter: bla
   9955..9990    +  CDS            rop (fragment): Rop protein, which maintains plasmids at low copy number; rop
  10092..10161   +  misc_feature   bom (fragment): basis of mobility region from pBR322
  10160..174     -  gene           mini-white (fragment) (across the origin): white; This modified version of the white gene lacks part of the first intron.
