[The description below was written by a language model from this plasmid's Addgene catalogue record and pLannotate feature annotations shown in this document.]
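Description:
pUAST-HA-dAtg13 is a Drosophila expression and transformation plasmid built on the pUAST backbone, carrying the D. melanogaster autophagy gene Atg13 (CG7331) with an N-terminal HA epitope tag. The annotated sequence is about 10.5 kb. In bacteria the plasmid is maintained through a high-copy ColE1/pUC-type origin and selected with ampicillin via the β-lactamase gene and its own promoter. Short remnants of rop and the pBR322 bom region are also detected in the backbone.

The expression cassette follows the standard GAL4/UAS design. Five tandem Gal4-binding UAS sites sit upstream of a Drosophila hsp70Bb promoter segment, so transcription depends on supply of the yeast Gal4 activator, either from a driver fly line or from a co-transfected Gal4 plasmid in cultured insect cells. Downstream lie a short HA tag sequence (annotated as a fragment of a 3xHA element, consistent with less than the full triple tag) and the Atg13 coding region. This is followed by an SV40-derived 3′ region containing the small t intron and polyadenylation signal. The small t, large T and NLS fragments annotated there are incidental parts of this SV40 terminator segment rather than expressed fusion partners.

The cassette and a mini-white eye-colour marker are flanked by P element 5′ and 3′ ends. With a transposase source, these allow germline integration, and transgenic flies are recognised by rescue of eye pigmentation in a white mutant background. Atg13 partners with the Atg1 kinase downstream of TOR signalling to control autophagosome formation. The construct therefore suits tissue-specific overexpression and HA-based detection or immunoprecipitation of Atg13 in studies of Drosophila autophagy regulation. The restriction sites used for cloning are not recorded.
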