Addgene plasmid #111802: pUAST-HA-dAtg13
Purpose: Insect Expression of dAtg13
Depositing lab: Jun Hee Lee. Depositing organization: University of Michigan. Publication: Drosophila Fip200 is an essential regulator of autophagy that attenuates both growth and aging. Kim M, Park HL, Park HW, Ro SH, Nam SG, Reed JM, Guan JL, Lee JH. Autophagy. 2013 Aug;9(8):1201-13. doi: 10.4161/auto.24811. Epub 2013 May 14. PubMed 23819996.
Backbone
  Vector backbone: pUAST
  Vector type: Insect Expression
Growth in bacteria
  Bacterial resistance: Ampicillin, 100 μg/mL
  Growth temperature: 37°C
  Growth strain: DH5alpha
  Copy number: Unknown
Gene/Insert
  Gene/Insert name: dAtg13
  Species: D. melanogaster (fly)
  Entrez Gene: Atg13 (a.k.a. Dmel_CG7331, BcDNA:HL01508, CG7331, Dmel\CG7331, atg13)
  Tag / fusion protein: HA (N terminal on insert)
  Cloning method: Restriction Enzyme; 5′ cloning site unknown (unknown if destroyed); 3′ cloning site unknown (unknown if destroyed)
  Sequencing primers: 5′ 5' pUAST
Terms and licenses: Academic/Nonprofit Terms; Industry Terms: Not Available to Industry
How to cite: pUAST-HA-dAtg13 was a gift from Jun Hee Lee (Addgene plasmid # 111802 ; http://n2t.net/addgene:111802 ; RRID:Addgene_111802)
