>Addgene plasmid #111802 | pUAST-HA-dAtg13 | depositor partial sequence | sequence record 210032 | 5' pUAST
AGAGAGATCTGATAGGGATTGGGATTGCCACCATGTACCCATACGATGTTCCAGATTACGCTGAATTC
[863 nt withheld, positions 69-931]
