>Addgene plasmid #111802 | pUAST-HA-dAtg13 | depositor partial sequence | sequence record 210033 | 3' pUAST
CTTCANGATCTCTAGAGGTCCCTCGAGTCAGTTGCTCATTTGGAGCCCACCACTGCTGCGGCTACCCGC
[856 nt withheld, positions 70-925]
TCAGCA
